Addgene plasmid #119592: pC0.083
Purpose: Level 0 part. Promoter
Depositing lab: Alistair McCormick. Depositing organization: University of Edinburgh. Publication: CyanoGate: A Modular Cloning Suite for Engineering Cyanobacteria Based on the Plant MoClo Syntax. Vasudevan R, Gale GAR, Schiavon AA, Puzorjov A, Malin J, Gillespie MD, Vavitsas K, Zulkower V, Wang B, Howe CJ, Lea-Smith DJ, McCormick AJ. Plant Physiol. 2019 May;180(1):39-55. doi: 10.1104/pp.18.01401. Epub 2019 Feb 28. PubMed 30819783.
Backbone
  Vector backbone: PICH41295
  Backbone size w/o insert (bp): 2247
  Vector type: Synthetic Biology
Growth in bacteria
  Bacterial resistance: Spectinomycin, 50 μg/mL
  Growth temperature: 37°C
  Growth strain: DH5alpha
  Copy number: High Copy
Gene/Insert
  Gene/Insert name: J23119MH_V01
  Species: Synthetic
  Insert size (bp): 88
  Cloning method: Restriction Enzyme; 5′ cloning site BpiI (destroyed during cloning); 3′ cloning site BpiI (destroyed during cloning)
  Sequencing primers: 5′ ttgagtgagctgataccgct; 3′ GTCTCATGAGCGGATACATATTTGAATG
Terms and licenses: Academic/Nonprofit Terms; Industry Terms: Not Available to Industry
Depositor comments: Please visit https://www.biorxiv.org/content/10.1101/426700v1 for bioRxiv preprint.
How to cite: pC0.083 was a gift from Alistair McCormick (Addgene plasmid # 119592 ; http://n2t.net/addgene:119592 ; RRID:Addgene_119592)
