[The description below was written by a language model from this plasmid's Addgene catalogue record and the feature table of its GenBank file.]
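Description:
pC0.083 is a Level 0 promoter part from the CyanoGate modular cloning suite, a Golden Gate toolkit that extends the plant MoClo syntax to cyanobacterial engineering. It is built on the small PICH41295 acceptor backbone, giving a circular plasmid of 2,341 bp. It is propagated in E. coli from a high-copy ColE1/pUC-type origin and selected with spectinomycin through the aadA aminoglycoside adenylyltransferase gene (which also confers streptomycin resistance). An AmpR (bla) promoter is annotated upstream of that gene and presumably drives it. The plasmid has no cyanobacterial replication or integration elements, consistent with its role as a storage vector for a single standardised part.

The insert is an 88 bp synthetic sequence named J23119MH_V01, cloned with BpiI so that both flanking BpiI sites were destroyed during assembly. The name suggests a variant derived from the strong constitutive synthetic promoter J23119, although the record does not describe the modifications. The feature table does not annotate the promoter itself, but in the insert region it marks a lac operator, the binding site for LacI repressor, followed by a strong bacterial ribosome binding site. This implies that the part carries a LacI-repressible, IPTG-relievable control element together with translation initiation signals, though no lacI gene is present on this plasmid.

As a Level 0 module, the part is meant to be released by type IIS digestion and combined with coding sequence and terminator modules to form Level 1 transcription units. These are then built into higher-level vectors for expression in cyanobacteria, for example when comparing or tuning promoter strength.
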