LOCUS       Exported 2341 bp ds-DNA circular SYN 12-MAY-2021
DEFINITION  Level 0 part. Promoter.
ACCESSION   .
VERSION     .
KEYWORDS    pC0.083
SOURCE      synthetic DNA construct
  ORGANISM  synthetic DNA construct
REFERENCE   1 (bases 1 to 2341)
  AUTHORS   Vasudevan R, Gale GAR, Schiavon AA, Puzorjov A, Malin J, Gillespie
            MD, Vavitsas K, Zulkower V, Wang B, Howe CJ, Lea-Smith DJ, McCormick
            AJ
  TITLE     CyanoGate: A Modular Cloning Suite for Engineering Cyanobacteria
            Based on the Plant MoClo Syntax.
  JOURNAL   Plant Physiol. 2019 May;180(1):39-55. doi: 10.1104/pp.18.01401. Epub
            2019 Feb 28.
  PUBMED    30819783
REFERENCE   2 (bases 1 to 2341)
  AUTHORS   .
  TITLE     Direct Submission
  JOURNAL   Exported May 12, 2021 from SnapGene Server 1.1.58
            http://www.snapgene.com
FEATURES             Location/Qualifiers
     source          1..2341
                     /organism="synthetic DNA construct"
                     /mol_type="other DNA"
     primer_bind     complement(24..42)
                     /label=pBRforEco
                     /note="pBR322 vectors, upsteam of EcoRI site, forward
                     primer"
     promoter        110..214
                     /gene="bla"
                     /label=AmpR promoter
     CDS             436..1227
                     /codon_start=1
                     /gene="aadA"
                     /product="aminoglycoside adenylyltransferase (Murphy,
                     1985)"
                     /label=SmR
                     /note="confers resistance to spectinomycin and
                     streptomycin"
                     /translation="MREAVIAEVSTQLSEVVGVIERHLEPTLLAVHLYGSAVDGGLKPH
                     SDIDLLVTVTVRLDETTRRALINDLLETSASPGESEILRAVEVTIVVHDDIIPWRYPAK
                     RELQFGEWQRNDILAGIFEPATIDIDLAILLTKAREHSVALVGPAAEELFDPVPEQDLF
                     EALNETLTLWNSPPDWAGDERNVVLTLSRIWYSAVTGKIAPKDVAADWAMERLPAQYQP
                     VILEARQAYLGQEEDRLASRADQLEEFVHYVKGEITKVVGK"
     rep_origin      1398..1986
                     /direction=RIGHT
                     /label=ori
                     /note="high-copy-number ColE1/pMB1/pBR322/pUC origin of
                     replication"
     primer_bind     1887..1906
                     /label=pBR322ori-F
                     /note="pBR322 origin, forward primer"
     primer_bind     2140..2157
                     /label=L4440
                     /note="L4440 vector, forward primer"
     protein_bind    2275..2291
                     /label=lac operator
                     /bound_moiety="lac repressor encoded by lacI"
                     /note="The lac repressor binds to the lac operator to
                     inhibit transcription in E. coli. This inhibition can be
                     relieved by adding lactose or
                     isopropyl-beta-D-thiogalactopyranoside (IPTG)."
     RBS             2309..2320
                     /note="strong bacterial ribosome binding site (Elowitz and
                     Leibler, 2000)"
ORIGIN
        1 gtggctcttc agtggacgaa agggcctcgt gatacgccta tttttatagg ttaatgtcat
       61 gataataatg gtttcttaga cgtcaggtgg cacttttcgg ggaaatgtgc gcggaacccc
      121 tatttgttta tttttctaaa tacattcaaa tatgtatccg ctcatgagac aataaccctg
      181 ataaatgctt caataatatt gaaaaaggaa gagtatgcgc tcacgcaact ggtccagaac
      241 cttgaccgaa cgcagcggtg gtaacggcgc agtggcggtt ttcatggctt gttatgactg
      301 tttttttttg gggtacagtc tatgcctcgg gcatccaagc agcaagcgcg ttacgccgtg
      361 ggtcgatgtt tgatgttatg gagcagcaac gatgttacgc agcagggcag tcgccctaaa
      421 acaaagttaa acatcatgag ggaagcggtg atcgccgaag tatcgactca actatcagag
      481 gtagttggcg tcatcgagcg ccatctcgaa ccgacgttgc tggccgtaca tttgtacggc
      541 tccgcagtgg atggcggcct gaagccacac agcgatattg atttgctggt tacggtgacc
      601 gtaaggcttg atgaaacaac gcggcgagct ttgatcaacg accttttgga aacttcggct
      661 tcccctggag agagcgagat tctccgcgct gtagaagtca ccattgttgt gcacgacgac
      721 atcattccgt ggcgttatcc agctaagcgc gaactgcaat ttggagaatg gcagcgcaat
      781 gacattcttg caggtatctt cgagccagcc acgatcgaca ttgatctggc tatcttgctg
      841 acaaaagcaa gagaacatag cgttgccttg gtaggtccag cggcggagga actctttgat
      901 ccggttcctg aacaggatct atttgaggcg ctaaatgaaa ccttaacgct atggaactcg
      961 ccgcccgact gggctggcga tgagcgaaat gtagtgctta cgttgtcccg catttggtac
     1021 agcgcagtaa ccggcaaaat cgcgccgaag gatgtcgctg ccgactgggc aatggagcgc
     1081 ctgccggccc agtatcagcc cgtcatactt gaagctagac aggcttatct tggacaagaa
     1141 gaagatcgct tggcctcgcg cgcagatcag ttggaagaat ttgtccatta cgtaaaaggc
     1201 gagatcacca aggtagtcgg caaataactg tcagaccaag tttactcata tatactttag
     1261 attgatttaa aacttcattt ttaatttaaa aggatctagg tgaagatcct ttttgataat
     1321 ctcatgacca aaatccctta acgtgagttt tcgttccact gagcgtcaga ccccgtagaa
     1381 aagatcaaag gatcttcttg agatcctttt tttctgcgcg taatctgctg cttgcaaaca
     1441 aaaaaaccac cgctaccagc ggtggtttgt ttgccggatc aagagctacc aactcttttt
     1501 ccgaaggtaa ctggcttcag cagagcgcag ataccaaata ctgttcttct agtgtagccg
     1561 tagttaggcc accacttcaa gaactctgta gcaccgccta catacctcgc tctgctaatc
     1621 ctgttaccag tggctgctgc cagtggcgat aagtcgtgtc ttaccgggtt ggactcaaga
     1681 cgatagttac cggataaggc gcagcggtcg ggctgaacgg ggggttcgtg cacacagccc
     1741 agcttggagc gaacgaccta caccgaactg agatacctac agcgtgagct atgagaaagc
     1801 gccacgcttc ccgaagggag aaaggcggac aggtatccgg taagcggcag ggtcggaaca
     1861 ggagagcgca cgagggagct tccaggggga aacgcctggt atctttatag tcctgtcggg
     1921 tttcgccacc tctgacttga gcgtcgattt ttgtgatgct cgtcaggggg gcggagccta
     1981 tggaaaaacg ccagcaacgc ggccttttta cggttcctgg ccttttgctg gccttttgct
     2041 cacatgttct ttcctgcgtt atcccctgat tctgtggata accgtattac cgcctttgag
     2101 tgagctgata ccgctcgccg cagccgaacg accgagcgca gcgagtcagt gagcgaggaa
     2161 gcggaagagc gcccaatacg caaaccgcct ctccccgcgc gttggccgat tcattaatca
     2221 ctctgtggtc tcaggagttg acagctagct cagtcctagg tcttgtgcta gctattgtga
     2281 gcggataaca atttcacaca tactagagaa agaggagaaa tactaaatgt gagaccacga
     2341 a
//
