>Addgene plasmid #119592 | pC0.083 | depositor partial sequence | sequence record 226078 | J23119MH_V01
TTGACAGCTAGCTCAGTCCTAGGTCTTGTGCTAGCTATTGTGAGCGGATAACAATTTCACACATACTAGA
GAAAGAGGAGAAATACTA
